Addgene plasmid #175482: SDCBPA-c010
Purpose: Protein expression in bacterial cells. PDZ1 and PDZ2 domains, A106-V288. Can be used for crystallography.
Depositing lab: Opher Gileadi. Depositing organization: University of Oxford.
Backbone
  Vector backbone: pNIC28-Bsa4
  Vector type: Bacterial Expression
Growth in bacteria
  Bacterial resistance: Kanamycin, 50 μg/mL
  Growth temperature: 37°C
  Growth strain: DH5alpha
  Copy number: High Copy
Gene/Insert
  Gene/Insert name: SDCBP (alt name: MDA-9|MDA9|ST1|SYCL|TACIP18)
  Species: H. sapiens (human)
  Entrez Gene: SDCBP (a.k.a. MDA-9, MDA9, SDCBP1, ST1, SYCL, TACIP18)
  Tag / fusion protein: His6-TEV (N terminal on insert)
  Cloning method: Ligation Independent Cloning
Terms and licenses: Academic/Nonprofit Terms; Industry Terms: Not Available to Industry
Depositor comments: Ligation-independent cloning 5' site GTACTTCCAATCCAT; 3' site TATCCACCTTTACT. Gileadi lab uses BL21(DE3)-R3-pRARE2 cells for expression.
How to cite: SDCBPA-c010 was a gift from Opher Gileadi (Addgene plasmid # 175482 ; http://n2t.net/addgene:175482 ; RRID:Addgene_175482)
