[The description below was written by a language model from this plasmid's Addgene catalogue record and pLannotate feature annotations shown in this document.]
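Description:
SDCBPA-c010 is a bacterial expression plasmid built on the pNIC28-Bsa4 backbone, a pET-type vector designed for ligation-independent cloning. It carries a fragment of human SDCBP (syntenin-1, also known as MDA-9), an adapter protein involved in membrane-protein trafficking, exosome biogenesis and TGF-β signalling. The insert spans residues A106 to V288, covering the tandem PDZ1 and PDZ2 domains. The plasmid is maintained in E. coli through a ColE1/pMB1-family origin and selected with kanamycin via an aph(3')-Ia resistance gene. The catalogue lists it as high copy, although the feature table also detects the pBR322-derived bom region and rop gene. An f1 origin is present as well, and short tetracycline-resistance fragments appear to be non-functional backbone remnants.

Expression is driven by a T7 promoter with an adjacent lac operator, followed by the T7 gene 10 ribosome binding site. A plasmid-borne lacI gene supplies repressor, so transcription is held off until IPTG induction in a host that provides T7 RNA polymerase, such as the BL21(DE3) derivative the depositor mentions. A T7 terminator closes the cassette. According to the record, the protein is made with an N-terminal His6 tag followed by a TEV protease site, allowing metal-affinity purification and subsequent tag removal. This tag is not separately annotated, but the gap between the RBS and the SDCBP coding fragment could accommodate it. The His-tag and T7 gene 10B-derived fragments annotated downstream of the insert are probably untranslated vector sequence, though the record does not confirm this. The stated use is producing recombinant PDZ tandem protein, including for crystallography.
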