Features (pLannotate 1.2.2; 19 found; start..end, strand, type, name):
     12..34      +  RBS            RBS: efficient ribosome binding site from bacteriophage T7 gene 10 (Olins and Rangwala, 1989)
    111..689     +  CDS            SDCBP (fragment): SDCB1_HUMAN - Also known as MDA9, SYCL. Experimental evidence at protein level: Swiss-Prot protein existence level 1. Multifunctional adapter protein involved in diverse array of functions including trafficking of transmembrane proteins, neuro and immunomodulation, exosome biogenesis, and tumorigenesis (PubMed:26291527). Positively regulates TGFB1-mediated SMAD2/3 activation and TGFB1-induced epithelial-to-mesenchymal transition (EMT) and cell migration in various cell types. May increase TGFB1 signaling by enhancing cell-surface expression of TGFR1 by preventing the interaction between TGFR1
    755..772     +  CDS            9xHis (fragment): 9xHis affinity tag
    782..831     +  CDS            SET1 (fragment): solubility-enhancement tag derived from T7 phage gene 10B
    839..886     +  terminator     T7 terminator: transcription terminator for bacteriophage T7 RNA polymerase
    923..1351    +  rep_origin     f1 ori (sequence partly withheld): f1 bacteriophage origin of replication; arrow indicates direction of (+) strand synthesis
   1404..1461    +  promoter       AmpR promoter (fragment): bla
   1470..2285    -  CDS            KanR: aminoglycoside phosphotransferase; aph(3')-Ia; confers resistance to kanamycin in bacteria or G418 (Geneticin®) in eukaryotes
   2407..2995    +  rep_origin     ori: high-copy-number ColE1/pMB1/pBR322/pUC origin of replication
   3181..3320    -  misc_feature   bom: basis of mobility region from pBR322
   3422..3613    -  CDS            rop: Rop protein, which maintains plasmids at low copy number; rop
   3630..4010    +  CDS            YPB1_ECOLX: Protein predicted: Swiss-Prot protein existence level 4. From Escherichia coli.
   4082..4373    -  CDS            TcR (fragment): tetracycline efflux protein; tet; confers resistance to tetracycline
   4388..4409    -  protein_bind   CAP binding site: CAP binding activates transcription in the presence of cAMP. E. coli catabolite activator protein
   4422..5504    -  CDS            lacI: lac repressor; lacI; The lac repressor binds to the lac operator to inhibit transcription in E. coli. This inhibition can be relieved by adding lactose or isopropyl-β-D-thiogalactopyranoside (IPTG).
   5505..5582    -  promoter       lacI promoter: lacI
   5590..5869    -  CDS            TcR (fragment): tetracycline efflux protein; tet; confers resistance to tetracycline
   5891..5909    +  promoter       T7 promoter: promoter for bacteriophage T7 RNA polymerase
   5910..5934    +  protein_bind   lac operator: The lac repressor binds to the lac operator to inhibit transcription in E. coli. This inhibition can be relieved by adding lactose or isopropyl-β-D-thiogalactopyranoside (IPTG). lac repressor encoded by lacI
>Addgene plasmid #175482 | SDCBPA-c010 | addgene full sequence | sequence record 353168 | Addgene NGS Result
CTAGAAATAATTTTGTTTAACTTTAAGAAGGAGATATACATATGCACCATCATCATCATCATTCTTCTGG
TGTAGATCTGGGTACCGAGAACCTGTACTTCCAATCCATGGCAGAAATTAAGCAAGGGATTCGTGAAGTC
ATTTTGTGTAAGGATCAAGATGGAAAAATTGGACTCAGGCTTAAATCAATAGATAATGGTATATTTGTTC
AGCTAGTCCAGGCTAATTCTCCAGCCTCATTGGTTGGTCTGAGATTTGGGGACCAAGTACTTCAGATCAA
TGGTGAAAACTGTGCAGGATGGAGCTCTGATAAAGCGCACAAGGTGCTCAAACAGGCTTTTGGAGAGAAG
ATTACCATGACCATTCGTGACAGGCCCTTTGAACGGACGATTACCATGCATAAGGATAGCACTGGACATG
TTGGTTTTATCTTTAAAAATGGAAAAATAACATCCATAGTGAAAGATAGCTCTGCAGCCAGAAATGGTCT
TCTCACGGAACATAACATCTGTGAAATCAATGGACAGAATGTCATTGGATTGAAGGACTCTCAAATTGCA
GACATACTGTCAACATCTGGGACTGTAGTTACTATTACAATCATGCCTGCTTTTATCTTTGAACATATTA
TTAAGCGGATGGCACCAAGCATTATGAAAAGCCTAATGGACCACACCATTCCTGAGGTTTGACAGTAAAG
GTGGATACGGATCCGAATTCGAGCTCCGTCGACAAGCTTGCGGCCGCACTCGAGCACCACCACCACCACC
ACTGAGATCCGGCTGCTAACAAAGCCCGAAAGGAAGCTGAGTTGGCTGCTGCCACCGCTGAGCAATAACT
AGCATAACCCCTTGGGGCCTCTAAACGGGTCTTGAGGGGTTTTTTGCTGAAAGGAGGAACTATATCCGGA
TTGGCGAATGGG
[124 nt withheld, positions 923-1046]
C
[91 nt withheld, positions 1048-1138]
A
[49 nt withheld, positions 1140-1188]
CCTTTGACGTTGGAGTCCACGTTCTTT
[37 nt withheld, positions 1216-1252]
ACCCTATCTCGGTCTATTCTTTTGATTTATAAGGGATTTTGCCGATTTCGGCCTATTGGTTAAAAAATGA
GCTGATTTAACAAAAATTTAACGCGAATTTTAACAAAATATTAACGCTTACAATTTAGGTGGCACTTTTC
GGGGAAATGTGCGCGGAACCCCTATTTGTTTATTTTTCTAAATACATTCAAATATGTATCCGCTCATGAA
TTAATTCTTAGAAAAACTCATCGAGCATCAAATGAAACTGCAATTTATTCATATCAGGATTATCAATACC
ATATTTTTGAAAAAGCCGTTTCTGTAATGAAGGAGAAAACTCACCGAGGCAGTTCCATAGGATGGCAAGA
TCCTGGTATCGGTCTGCGATTCCGACTCGTCCAACATCAATACAACCTATTAATTTCCCCTCGTCAAAAA
TAAGGTTATCAAGTGAGAAATCACCATGAGTGACGACTGAATCCGGTGAGAATGGCAAAAGTTTATGCAT
TTCTTTCCAGACTTGTTCAACAGGCCAGCCATTACGCTCGTCATCAAAATCACTCGCATCAACCAAACCG
TTATTCATTCGTGATTGCGCCTGAGCGAGACGAAATACGCGATCGCTGTTAAAAGGACAATTACAAACAG
GAATCGAATGCAACCGGCGCAGGAACACTGCCAGCGCATCAACAATATTTTCACCTGAATCAGGATATTC
TTCTAATACCTGGAATGCTGTTTTCCCGGGGATCGCAGTGGTGAGTAACCATGCATCATCAGGAGTACGG
ATAAAATGCTTGATGGTCGGAAGAGGCATAAATTCCGTCAGCCAGTTTAGTCTGACCATCTCATCTGTAA
CATCATTGGCAACGCTACCTTTGCCATGTTTCAGAAACAACTCTGGCGCATCGGGCTTCCCATACAATCG
ATAGATTGTCGCACCTGATTGCCCGACATTATCGCGAGCCCATTTATACCCATATAAATCAGCATCCATG
TTGGAATTTAATCGCGGCCTAGAGCAAGACGTTTCCCGTTGAATATGGCTCATAACACCCCTTGTATTAC
TGTTTATGTAAGCAGACAGTTTTATTGTTCATGACCAAAATCCCTTAACGTGAGTTTTCGTTCCACTGAG
CGTCAGACCCCGTAGAAAAGATCAAAGGATCTTCTTGAGATCCTTTTTTTCTGCGCGTAATCTGCTGCTT
GCAAACAAAAAAACCACCGCTACCAGCGGTGGTTTGTTTGCCGGATCAAGAGCTACCAACTCTTTTTCCG
AAGGTAACTGGCTTCAGCAGAGCGCAGATACCAAATACTGTCCTTCTAGTGTAGCCGTAGTTAGGCCACC
ACTTCAAGAACTCTGTAGCACCGCCTACATACCTCGCTCTGCTAATCCTGTTACCAGTGGCTGCTGCCAG
TGGCGATAAGTCGTGTCTTACCGGGTTGGACTCAAGACGATAGTTACCGGATAAGGCGCAGCGGTCGGGC
TGAACGGGGGGTTCGTGCACACAGCCCAGCTTGGAGCGAACGACCTACACCGAACTGAGATACCTACAGC
GTGAGCTATGAGAAAGCGCCACGCTTCCCGAAGGGAGAAAGGCGGACAGGTATCCGGTAAGCGGCAGGGT
CGGAACAGGAGAGCGCACGAGGGAGCTTCCAGGGGGAAACGCCTGGTATCTTTATAGTCCTGTCGGGTTT
CGCCACCTCTGACTTGAGCGTCGATTTTTGTGATGCTCGTCAGGGGGGCGGAGCCTATGGAAAAACGCCA
GCAACGCGGCCTTTTTACGGTTCCTGGCCTTTTGCTGGCCTTTTGCTCACATGTTCTTTCCTGCGTTATC
CCCTGATTCTGTGGATAACCGTATTACCGCCTTTGAGTGAGCTGATACCGCTCGCCGCAGCCGAACGACC
GAGCGCAGCGAGTCAGTGAGCGAGGAAGCGGAAGAGCGCCTGATGCGGTATTTTCTCCTTACGCATCTGT
GCGGTATTTCACACCGCAATGGTGCACTCTCAGTACAATCTGCTCTGATGCCGCATAGTTAAGCCAGTAT
ACACTCCGCTATCGCTACGTGACTGGGTCATGGCTGCGCCCCGACACCCGCCAACACCCGCTGACGCGCC
CTGACGGGCTTGTCTGCTCCCGGCATCCGCTTACAGACAAGCTGTGACCGTCTCCGGGAGCTGCATGTGT
CAGAGGTTTTCACCGTCATCACCGAAACGCGCGAGGCAGCTGCGGTAAAGCTCATCAGCGTGGTCGTGAA
GCGATTCACAGATGTCTGCCTGTTCATCCGCGTCCAGCTCGTTGAGTTTCTCCAGAAGCGTTAATGTCTG
GCTTCTGATAAAGCGGGCCATGTTAAGGGCGGTTTTTTCCTGTTTGGTCACTGATGCCTCCGTGTAAGGG
GGATTTCTGTTCATGGGGGTAATGATACCGATGAAACGAGAGAGGATGCTCACGATACGGGTTACTGATG
ATGAACATGCCCGGTTACTGGAACGTTGTGAGGGTAAACAACTGGCGGTATGGATGCGGCGGGACCAGAG
AAAAATCACTCAGGGTCAATGCCAGCGCTTCGTTAATACAGATGTAGGTGTTCCACAGGGTAGCCAGCAG
CATCCTGCGATGCAGATCCGGAACATAATGGTGCAGGGCGCTGACTTCCGCGTTTCCAGACTTTACGAAA
CACGGAAACCGAAGACCATTCATGTTGTTGCTCAGGTCGCAGACGTTTTGCAGCAGCAGTCGCTTCACGT
TCGCTCGCGTATCGGTGATTCATTCTGCTAACCAGTAAGGCAACCCCGCCAGCCTAGCCGGGTCCTCAAC
GACAGGAGCACGATCATGCGCACCCGTGGGGCCGCCATGCCGGCGATAATGGCCTGCTTCTCGCCGAAAC
GTTTGGTGGCGGGACCAGTGACGAAGGCTTGAGCGAGGGCGTGCAAGATTCCGAATACCGCAAGCGACAG
GCCGATCATCGTCGCGCTCCAGCGAAAGCGGTCCTCGCCGAAAATGACCCAGAGCGCTGCCGGCACCTGT
CCTACGAGTTGCATGATAAAGAAGACAGTCATAAGTGCGGCGACGATAGTCATGCCCCGCGCCCACCGGA
AGGAGCTGACTGGGTTGAAGGCTCTCAAGGGCATCGGTCGAGATCCCGGTGCCTAATGAGTGAGCTAACT
TACATTAATTGCGTTGCGCTCACTGCCCGCTTTCCAGTCGGGAAACCTGTCGTGCCAGCTGCATTAATGA
ATCGGCCAACGCGCGGGGAGAGGCGGTTTGCGTATTGGGCGCCAGGGTGGTTTTTCTTTTCACCAGTGAG
ACGGGCAACAGCTGATTGCCCTTCACCGCCTGGCCCTGAGAGAGTTGCAGCAAGCGGTCCACGCTGGTTT
GCCCCAGCAGGCGAAAATCCTGTTTGATGGTGGTTAACGGCGGGATATAACATGAGCTGTCTTCGGTATC
GTCGTATCCCACTACCGAGATATCCGCACCAACGCGCAGCCCGGACTCGGTAATGGCGCGCATTGCGCCC
AGCGCCATCTGATCGTTGGCAACCAGCATCGCAGTGGGAACGATGCCCTCATTCAGCATTTGCATGGTTT
GTTGAAAACCGGACATGGCACTCCAGTCGCCTTCCCGTTCCGCTATCGGCTGAATTTGATTGCGAGTGAG
ATATTTATGCCAGCCAGCCAGACGCAGACGCGCCGAGACAGAACTTAATGGGCCCGCTAACAGCGCGATT
TGCTGGTGACCCAATGCGACCAGATGCTCCACGCCCAGTCGCGTACCGTCTTCATGGGAGAAAATAATAC
TGTTGATGGGTGTCTGGTCAGAGACATCAAGAAATAACGCCGGAACATTAGTGCAGGCAGCTTCCACAGC
AATGGCATCCTGGTCATCCAGCGGATAGTTAATGATCAGCCCACTGACGCGTTGCGCGAGAAGATTGTGC
ACCGCCGCTTTACAGGCTTCGACGCCGCTTCGTTCTACCATCGACACCACCACGCTGGCACCCAGTTGAT
CGGCGCGAGATTTAATCGCCGCGACAATTTGCGACGGCGCGTGCAGGGCCAGACTGGAGGTGGCAACGCC
AATCAGCAACGACTGTTTGCCCGCCAGTTGTTGTGCCACGCGGTTGGGAATGTAATTCAGCTCCGCCATC
GCCGCTTCCACTTTTTCCCGCGTTTTCGCAGAAACGTGGCTGGCCTGGTTCACCACGCGGGAAACGGTCT
GATAAGAGACACCGGCATACTCTGCGACATCGTATAACGTTACTGGTTTCACATTCACCACCCTGAATTG
ACTCTCTTCCGGGCGCTATCATGCCATACCGCGAAAGGTTTTGCGCCATTCGATGGTGTCCGGGATCTCG
ACGCTCTCCCTTATGCGACTCCTGCATTAGGAAGCAGCCCAGTAGTAGGTTGAGGCCGTTGAGCACCGCC
GCCGCAAGGAATGGTGCATGCAAGGAGATGGCGCCCAACAGTCCCCCGGCCACGGGGCCTGCCACCATAC
CCACGCCGAAACAAGCGCTCATGAGCCCGAAGTGGCGAGCCCGATCTTCCCCATCGGTGATGTCGGCGAT
ATAGGCGCCAGCAACCGCACCTGTGGCGCCGGTGATGCCGGCCACGATGCGTCCGGCGTAGAGGATCGAG
ATCTCGATCCCGCGAAATTAATACGACTCACTATAGGGGAATTGTGAGCGGATAACAATTCCCCT
