>Addgene plasmid #175482 | SDCBPA-c010 | depositor partial sequence | sequence record 340405 | Coding sequence (including tags)
CATATGCACCATCATCATCATCATTCTTCTGGTGTAGATCTGGGTACCGAGAACCTGTACTTCCAATCCA
TGGCAGAAATTAAGCAAGGGATTCGTGAAGTCATTTTGTGTAAGGATCAAGATGGAAAAATTGGACTCAG
GCTTAAATCAATAGATAATGGTATATTTGTTCAGCTAGTCCAGGCTAATTCTCCAGCCTCATTGGTTGGT
CTGAGATTTGGGGACCAAGTACTTCAGATCAATGGTGAAAACTGTGCAGGATGGAGCTCTGATAAAGCGC
ACAAGGTGCTCAAACAGGCTTTTGGAGAGAAGATTACCATGACCATTCGTGACAGGCCCTTTGAACGGAC
GATTACCATGCATAAGGATAGCACTGGACATGTTGGTTTTATCTTTAAAAATGGAAAAATAACATCCATA
GTGAAAGATAGCTCTGCAGCCAGAAATGGTCTTCTCACGGAACATAACATCTGTGAAATCAATGGACAGA
ATGTCATTGGATTGAAGGACTCTCAAATTGCAGACATACTGTCAACATCTGGGACTGTAGTTACTATTAC
AATCATGCCTGCTTTTATCTTTGAACATATTATTAAGCGGATGGCACCAAGCATTATGAAAAGCCTAATG
GACCACACCATTCCTGAGGTTTGACAGTAAAGGTGGATACGGATCCGAA
